Addgene plasmid #201206: pAAVCam1.3_smFP_HA
Purpose: AAV vector for camKII promoter (1.3kb)-driven smFP_HA (HA-tagged spaghetti monster) expression
Depositing lab: Tetsuo Yamamori. Depositing organization: RIKEN Center for Brain Science. Publication: Serial Two-Photon Tomography of the Whole Marmoset Brain for Neuroanatomical Analyses. Watakabe A, Tani T, Abe H, Skibbe H, Ichinohe N, Yamamori T. J Vis Exp. 2025 Jan 17;(215). doi: 10.3791/67694. PubMed 39895625.
Backbone
  Vector backbone: pAAVTRE3_Clover
  Backbone manufacturer: addgene Plasmid #135179
  Modifications to backbone: Replacement of TRE3G promoter with mouse CamKII (1.3kb) promoter by MluI-EcoRI cloning.
  Vector type: Mammalian Expression, Bacterial Expression, AAV
Growth in bacteria
  Bacterial resistance: Ampicillin, 100 μg/mL
  Growth temperature: 37°C
  Growth strain: NEB Stable
  Copy number: High Copy
Gene/Insert
  Gene/Insert name: smFP _HA (from addgene #59759)
  Species: Synthetic
  Promoter: mouse CamKII (1.3kb)
  Cloning method: Restriction Enzyme; 5′ cloning site EcoRI (not destroyed); 3′ cloning site BamHI (not destroyed)
  Sequencing primers: 5′ atcacttgtggactaagtttgt; 3′ cagcaaccaggatttatacaagg
Resource information
  A portion of this plasmid was derived from a plasmid made by: Looger lab (from addgene #59759)
Terms and licenses: Academic/Nonprofit Terms; Industry Terms: Not Available to Industry
Depositor comments: Please visit https://doi.org/10.1101/2021.12.26.474213 for bioRxiv preprint.
How to cite: pAAVCam1.3_smFP_HA was a gift from Tetsuo Yamamori (Addgene plasmid # 201206 ; http://n2t.net/addgene:201206 ; RRID:Addgene_201206)
