[The description below was written by a language model from this plasmid's Addgene catalogue record and pLannotate feature annotations shown in this document.]
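Description:
pAAVCam1.3_smFP_HA is an adeno-associated virus transfer plasmid (6,432 nt in the sequenced record) for neuronal expression of an HA-tagged "spaghetti monster" fluorescent protein. It was built from the pAAVTRE3_Clover backbone by replacing the TRE3G promoter with a 1.3 kb mouse CaMKII promoter (MluI–EcoRI), with the smFP_HA coding sequence placed between EcoRI and BamHI sites. In bacteria it is maintained by a high-copy ColE1/pUC-type origin and selected through the β-lactamase (AmpR) gene. An f1 origin and small remnants of pBR322 bom and rop sequences are also present in the backbone. It is propagated in a recombination-deficient strain, which is usual for ITR-containing plasmids.

The expression cassette lies between AAV2 inverted terminal repeats, the cis elements needed for replication and packaging of the genome into AAV particles. The right ITR is annotated in full, whereas the left one is detected only as two short fragments. This may reflect the difficulty of sequencing and annotating ITRs rather than a real truncation, but the record cannot settle that. Within the cassette, the CaMKIIα promoter, commonly used to bias expression toward excitatory forebrain neurons, drives the smFP_HA open reading frame. The annotation tool labels this as a fragment of a GFP-derived protein, consistent with smFPs being a GFP scaffold carrying multiple copies of an epitope tag, here HA, for sensitive antibody detection. A WPRE follows to enhance transcript stability and expression, and the human growth hormone polyadenylation signal terminates the transcript. The associated work concerns whole-brain serial two-photon tomography of the marmoset brain, suggesting use as an immunodetectable neuronal label for neuroanatomical tracing.
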