Features (pLannotate 1.2.2; 15 found; start..end, strand, type, name):
     12..39      +  repeat_region  AAV2 ITR (fragment): inverted terminal repeat of adeno-associated virus serotype 2 inverted
     68..95      +  repeat_region  AAV2 ITR (fragment): inverted terminal repeat of adeno-associated virus serotype 2 inverted
    145..1433    +  promoter       CaMKII promoter: promoter for the mouse calcium/calmodulin-dependent kinase II α subunit
   1562..2416    +  CDS            vsfGFP-9 (fragment): vsfGFP-9 is a basic (constitutively fluorescent) green fluorescent protein published in 2015, derived from Aequorea victoria. It has low acid sensitivity.
   2536..2559    +  misc_feature   MCS (fragment): pBluescript multiple cloning site
   2559..3147    +  misc_feature   WPRE: woodchuck hepatitis virus posttranscriptional regulatory element
   3179..3655    +  polyA_signal   hGH poly(A) signal: human growth hormone polyadenylation signal
   3695..3835    +  repeat_region  AAV2 ITR: inverted terminal repeat of adeno-associated virus serotype 2 inverted
   3840..3891    -  misc_feature   bom (fragment): basis of mobility region from pBR322
   3910..4365    +  rep_origin     f1 ori (sequence partly withheld): f1 bacteriophage origin of replication; arrow indicates direction of (+) strand synthesis
   4366..4415    -  misc_feature   bom (fragment): basis of mobility region from pBR322
   4517..4552    -  CDS            rop (fragment): Rop protein, which maintains plasmids at low copy number; rop
   4647..4751    +  promoter       AmpR promoter: bla
   4752..5612    +  CDS            AmpR: β-lactamase; bla; confers resistance to ampicillin, carbenicillin, and related antibiotics
   5783..6371    +  rep_origin     ori: high-copy-number ColE1/pMB1/pBR322/pUC origin of replication
>Addgene plasmid #201206 | pAAVCam1.3_smFP_HA | addgene full sequence | sequence record 401027 | Addgene NGS Result
CCTGCAGGCAGCTGCGCGCTCGCTCGCTCACTGAGGCCGCCCGGGCGTCGGGCGACCTTTGGTCGCCCGG
CCTCAGTGAGCGAGCGAGCGCGCAGAGAGGGAGTGGCCAACTCCATCACTAGGGGTTCCTGCGGCCGCAC
GCGTCATTATGGCCTTAGGTCACTTCATCTCCATGGGGTTCTTCTTCTGATTTTCTAGAAAATGAGATGG
GGGTGCAGAGAGCTTCCTCAGTGACCTGCCCAGGGTCACATCAGAAATGTCAGAGCTAGAACTTGAACTC
AGATTACTAATCTTAAATTCCATGCCTTGGGGGCATGCAAGTACGATATACAGAAGGAGTGAACTCATTA
GGGCAGATGACCAATGAGTTTAGGAAAGAAGAGTCCAGGGCAGGGTACATCTACACCACCCGCCCAGCCC
TGGGTGAGTCCAGCCACGTTCACCTCATTATAGTTGCCTCTCTCCAGTCCTACCTTGACGGGAAGCACAA
GCAGAAACTGGGACAGGAGCCCCAGGAGACCAAATCTTCATGGTCCCTCTGGGAGGATGGGTGGGGAGAG
CTGTGGCAGAGGCCTCAGGAGGGGCCCTGCTGCTCAGTGGTGACAGATAGGGGTGAGAAAGCAGACAGAG
TCATTCCGTCAGCATTCTGGGTCTGTTTGGTACTTCTTCTCACGATAAGGTGGCGGTGTGATATGCACAA
TGGCTAAAAAGCAGGGAGAGCTGGAAAGAAACAAGGACAGAGACAGAGGCCAAGTCAACCAGACCAATTC
CCAGAGGAAGCAAAGAAACCATTACAGAGACTACAAGGGGGAAGGGAAGGAGAGATGAATTAGCTTCCCC
TGTAAACCTTAGAACCCAGCTGTTGCCAGGGCAACGGGGCAATACCTGTCTCTTCAGAGGAGATGAAGTT
GCCAGGGTAACTACATCCTGTCTTTCTCAAGGACCATCCCAGAATGTGGCACCCACTAGCCGTTACCATA
GCAACTGCCTCTTTGCCCCACTTAATCCCATCCCGTCTGTTAAAAGGGCCCTATAGTTGGAGGTGGGGGA
GGTAGGAAGAGCGATGATCACTTGTGGACTAAGTTTGTTCGCATCCCCTTCTCCAACCCCCTCAGTACAT
CACCCTGGGGGAACAGGGTCCACTTGCTCCTGGGCCCACACAGTCCTGCAGTATTGTGTATATAAGGCCA
GGGCAAAGAGGAGCAGGTTTTAAAGTGAAAGGCAGGCAGGTGTTGGGGAGGCAGTTACCGGGGCAACGGG
AACAGGGCGTTTCGGAGGTGGTTGCCATGGGGACCTGGATGCTGACGAAGGCTCGCGAGGCTGTGAGCAG
CCACAGTGCCCTGCTCAGAAGCCCCAAGCTCGTCAGTCAAGCCGGTTCTCCGTTTGCACTCAGGAGCACG
GGCAGGCGAGTGGCCCCTAGTTCTGGGGGCAGCATCGATTGAATTCAATTGCGGCCGCCACCATGTACCC
TTATGATGTGCCCGATTATGCTGGCTACCCTTATGATGTTCCTGATTACGCCGGATATCCGTATGACGTG
CCAGACTACGCGGGAGGTGTGAGCAAGGGAGAGGAGTTGTTTACCGGCGTGGTCCCCATACTGGTGGAGT
TGGATGGCGACGTTAATGGACATAAATTCTCGGTCCGCGGCGAGGGAGAGGGAGACGCCACCAATGGCAA
GCTGACGCTTAAGTTCATTTGCACGACTGGAAAATTGCCTGTCCCCTGGCCGACCCTGGTCACCACACTG
GGCGGAGGAGTGCAGTGCTTCTCCCGTTACCCAGACCACATGAAGCAGCACGATTTCTTCAAGAGCGCAA
TGCCGGAGGGATACGTGCAAGAACGGACTATTTCCTTCAAGGATGACGGAACCTATAAGACCCGTGCGGA
GGTCAAATTCGAGGGTGACACCCTGGTGAACCGAATTGAACTCAAAGGAATCGATTTCAAGGAGGATGGA
AATATTCTGGGTCACAAGCTGGAATACAACTTCAACAGCCATAATGTGTACATTACGGCTGATAAGCAGA
AGAACGGCATTAAGGCCAATTTCAAGATCCGCCACAACGTTGAGGGTGGATATCCCTACGACGTGCCCGA
TTATGCGGGCGGATATCCGTATGATGTTCCAGATTATGCTGGTGGTGGAGGCTATCCCTATGATGTCCCC
GACTACGCCGGAGGTTACCCATACGACGTGCCCGACTACGCTGGAGGCGATGGCAGCGTGCAGCTGGCAG
ATCATTATCAACAGAATACCCCCATAGGTGATGGCCCCGTTCTGCTTCCAGATAATCACTACCTTTCCAC
CCAGAGCGTGCTTTCGAAAGACCCGAACGAAAAGCGTGATCACATGGTCCTGCTGGAGTTTGTGACCGCG
GCTGGAATCACCCTGGGTATGGACGAACTCTACAAGGGTGGCTACCCCTACGATGTGCCGGATTACGCTG
GATATCCGTATGACGTACCGGACTATGCCGGTTACCCGTACGATGTCCCGGACTACGCTTAAACCGGTGC
TCGAGGTACGGATCCAATTCGATATCAAGCTTATCGATAATCAACCTCTGGATTACAAAATTTGTGAAAG
ATTGACTGGTATTCTTAACTATGTTGCTCCTTTTACGCTATGTGGATACGCTGCTTTAATGCCTTTGTAT
CATGCTATTGCTTCCCGTATGGCTTTCATTTTCTCCTCCTTGTATAAATCCTGGTTGCTGTCTCTTTATG
AGGAGTTGTGGCCCGTTGTCAGGCAACGTGGCGTGGTGTGCACTGTGTTTGCTGACGCAACCCCCACTGG
TTGGGGCATTGCCACCACCTGTCAGCTCCTTTCCGGGACTTTCGCTTTCCCCCTCCCTATTGCCACGGCG
GAACTCATCGCCGCCTGCCTTGCCCGCTGCTGGACAGGGGCTCGGCTGTTGGGCACTGACAATTCCGTGG
TGTTGTCGGGGAAATCATCGTCCTTTCCTTGGCTGCTCGCCTATGTTGCCACCTGGATTCTGCGCGGGAC
GTCCTTCTGCTACGTCCCTTCGGCCCTCAATCCAGCGGACCTTCCTTCCCGCGGCCTGCTGCCGGCTCTG
CGGCCTCTTCCGCGTCTTCGCCTTCGCCCTCAGACGAGTCGGATCTCCCTTTGGGCCGCCTCCCCGCATC
GATACCGAGCGCTGCTCGAGAGATCTACGGGTGGCATCCCTGTGACCCCTCCCCAGTGCCTCTCCTGGCC
CTGGAAGTTGCCACTCCAGTGCCCACCAGCCTTGTCCTAATAAAATTAAGTTGCATCATTTTGTCTGACT
AGGTGTCCTTCTATAATATTATGGGGTGGAGGGGGGTGGTATGGAGCAAGGGGCAAGTTGGGAAGACAAC
CTGTAGGGCCTGCGGGGTCTATTGGGAACCAAGCTGGAGTGCAGTGGCACAATCTTGGCTCACTGCAATC
TCCGCCTCCTGGGTTCAAGCGATTCTCCTGCCTCAGCCTCCCGAGTTGTTGGGATTCCAGGCATGCATGA
CCAGGCTCAGCTAATTTTTGTTTTTTTGGTAGAGACGGGGTTTCACCATATTGGCCAGGCTGGTCTCCAA
CTCCTAATCTCAGGTGATCTACCCACCTTGGCCTCCCAAATTGCTGGGATTACAGGCGTGAACCACTGCT
CCCTTCCCTGTCCTTCTGATTTTGTAGGTAACCACGTGCGGACCGAGCGGCCGCAGGAACCCCTAGTGAT
GGAGTTGGCCACTCCCTCTCTGCGCGCTCGCTCGCTCACTGAGGCCGGGCGACCAAAGGTCGCCCGACGC
CCGGGCTTTGCCCGGGCGGCCTCAGTGAGCGAGCGAGCGCGCAGCTGCCTGCAGGGGCGCCTGATGCGGT
ATTTTCTCCTTACGCATCTGTGCGGTATTTCACACCGCATA
[95 nt withheld, positions 3892-3986]
T
[46 nt withheld, positions 3988-4033]
C
[141 nt withheld, positions 4035-4175]
CCTTTGACGTTGGAGTCCACGTTCTTT
[37 nt withheld, positions 4203-4239]
ACTCTATCTCGGGCTATTCTTTTGATTTATAAGGGATTTTGCCGATTTCGGTCTATTGGTTAAAAAATGA
GCTGATTTAACAAAAATTTAACGCGAATTTTAACAAAATATTAACGTTTACAATTTTATGGTGCACTCTC
AGTACAATCTGCTCTGATGCCGCATAGTTAAGCCAGCCCCGACACCCGCCAACACCCGCTGACGCGCCCT
GACGGGCTTGTCTGCTCCCGGCATCCGCTTACAGACAAGCTGTGACCGTCTCCGGGAGCTGCATGTGTCA
GAGGTTTTCACCGTCATCACCGAAACGCGCGAGACGAAAGGGCCTCGTGATACGCCTATTTTTATAGGTT
AATGTCATGATAATAATGGTTTCTTAGACGTCAGGTGGCACTTTTCGGGGAAATGTGCGCGGAACCCCTA
TTTGTTTATTTTTCTAAATACATTCAAATATGTATCCGCTCATGAGACAATAACCCTGATAAATGCTTCA
ATAATATTGAAAAAGGAAGAGTATGAGTATTCAACATTTCCGTGTCGCCCTTATTCCCTTTTTTGCGGCA
TTTTGCCTTCCTGTTTTTGCTCACCCAGAAACGCTGGTGAAAGTAAAAGATGCTGAAGATCAGTTGGGTG
CACGAGTGGGTTACATCGAACTGGATCTCAACAGCGGTAAGATCCTTGAGAGTTTTCGCCCCGAAGAACG
TTTTCCAATGATGAGCACTTTTAAAGTTCTGCTATGTGGCGCGGTATTATCCCGTATTGACGCCGGGCAA
GAGCAACTCGGTCGCCGCATACACTATTCTCAGAATGACTTGGTTGAGTACTCACCAGTCACAGAAAAGC
ATCTTACGGATGGCATGACAGTAAGAGAATTATGCAGTGCTGCCATAACCATGAGTGATAACACTGCGGC
CAACTTACTTCTGACAACGATCGGAGGACCGAAGGAGCTAACCGCTTTTTTGCACAACATGGGGGATCAT
GTAACTCGCCTTGATCGTTGGGAACCGGAGCTGAATGAAGCCATACCAAACGACGAGCGTGACACCACGA
TGCCTGTAGCAATGGCAACAACGTTGCGCAAACTATTAACTGGCGAACTACTTACTCTAGCTTCCCGGCA
ACAATTAATAGACTGGATGGAGGCGGATAAAGTTGCAGGACCACTTCTGCGCTCGGCCCTTCCGGCTGGC
TGGTTTATTGCTGATAAATCTGGAGCCGGTGAGCGTGGGTCTCGCGGTATCATTGCAGCACTGGGGCCAG
ATGGTAAGCCCTCCCGTATCGTAGTTATCTACACGACGGGGAGTCAGGCAACTATGGATGAACGAAATAG
ACAGATCGCTGAGATAGGTGCCTCACTGATTAAGCATTGGTAACTGTCAGACCAAGTTTACTCATATATA
CTTTAGATTGATTTAAAACTTCATTTTTAATTTAAAAGGATCTAGGTGAAGATCCTTTTTGATAATCTCA
TGACCAAAATCCCTTAACGTGAGTTTTCGTTCCACTGAGCGTCAGACCCCGTAGAAAAGATCAAAGGATC
TTCTTGAGATCCTTTTTTTCTGCGCGTAATCTGCTGCTTGCAAACAAAAAAACCACCGCTACCAGCGGTG
GTTTGTTTGCCGGATCAAGAGCTACCAACTCTTTTTCCGAAGGTAACTGGCTTCAGCAGAGCGCAGATAC
CAAATACTGTTCTTCTAGTGTAGCCGTAGTTAGGCCACCACTTCAAGAACTCTGTAGCACCGCCTACATA
CCTCGCTCTGCTAATCCTGTTACCAGTGGCTGCTGCCAGTGGCGATAAGTCGTGTCTTACCGGGTTGGAC
TCAAGACGATAGTTACCGGATAAGGCGCAGCGGTCGGGCTGAACGGGGGGTTCGTGCACACAGCCCAGCT
TGGAGCGAACGACCTACACCGAACTGAGATACCTACAGCGTGAGCTATGAGAAAGCGCCACGCTTCCCGA
AGGGAGAAAGGCGGACAGGTATCCGGTAAGCGGCAGGGTCGGAACAGGAGAGCGCACGAGGGAGCTTCCA
GGGGGAAACGCCTGGTATCTTTATAGTCCTGTCGGGTTTCGCCACCTCTGACTTGAGCGTCGATTTTTGT
GATGCTCGTCAGGGGGGCGGAGCCTATGGAAAAACGCCAGCAACGCGGCCTTTTTACGGTTCCTGGCCTT
TTGCTGGCCTTTTGCTCACATGT
